>Addgene plasmid #46283 | pmCIT-CFPGgVcl 1-419 control 2 FRET | depositor full sequence | sequence record 65204 | pmCIT-CFPGgVcl 1-419 control 2 FRET sequence 6732 bps
TAGTTATTAATAGTAATCAATTACGGGGTCATTAGTTCATAGCCCATATATGGAGTTCCGCGTTACATAA
CTTACGGTAAATGGCCCGCCTGGCTGACCGCCCAACGACCCCCGCCCATTGACGTCAATAATGACGTATG
TTCCCATAGTAACGCCAATAGGGACTTTCCATTGACGTCAATGGGTGGAGTATTTACGGTAAACTGCCCA
CTTGGCAGTACATCAAGTGTATCATATGCCAAGTACGCCCCCTATTGACGTCAATGACGGTAAATGGCCC
GCCTGGCATTATGCCCAGTACATGACCTTATGGGACTTTCCTACTTGGCAGTACATCTACGTATTAGTCA
TCGCTATTACCATGGTGATGCGGTTTTGGCAGTACATCAATGGGCGTGGATAGCGGTTTGACTCACGGGG
ATTTCCAAGTCTCCACCCCATTGACGTCAATGGGAGTTTGTTTTGGCACCAAAATCAACGGGACTTTCCA
AAATGTCGTAACAACTCCGCCCCATTGACGCAAATGGGCGGTAGGCGTGTACGGTGGGAGGTCTATATAA
GCAGAGCTGGTTTAGTGAACCGTCAGATCCGCTAGCGCTACCGGTCGCCACCATGGTGAGCAAGGGCGAG
GAGCTGTTCACCGGGGTGGTGCCCATCCTGGTCGAGCTGGACGGCGACGTAAACGGCCACAAGTTCAGCG
TGTCCGGCGAGGGCGAGGGCGATGCCACCTACGGCAAGCTGACCCTGAAGTTCATCTGCACCACCGGCAA
GCTGCCCGTGCCCTGGCCCACCCTCGTGACCACCTTCGGCTACGGCCTGATGTGCTTCGCCCGCTACCCC
GACCACATGAAGCAGCACGACTTCTTCAAGTCCGCCATGCCCGAAGGCTACGTCCAGGAGCGCACCATCT
TCTTCAAGGACGACGGCAACTACAAGACCCGCGCCGAGGTGAAGTTCGAGGGCGACACCCTGGTGAACCG
CATCGAGCTGAAGGGCATCGACTTCAAGGAGGACGGCAACATCCTGGGGCACAAGCTGGAGTACAACTAC
AACAGCCACAACGTCTATATCATGGCCGACAAGCAGAAGAACGGCATCAAGGTGAACTTCAAGATCCGCC
ACAACATCGAGGACGGCAGCGTGCAGCTCGCCGACCACTACCAGCAGAACACCCCCATCGGCGACGGCCC
CGTGCTGCTGCCCGACAACCACTACCTGAGCTACCAGTCCAAACTGAGCAAAGACCCCAACGAGAAGCGC
GATCACATGGTCCTGCTGGAGTTCGTGACCGCCGCCGGGATCACTCTCGGCATGGACGAGCTGTACAAGT
CCGGACTCAGATCTCGAGCTCAAGCTTCGATGGTGAGCAAGGGCGAGGAGCTGTTCACCGGGGTGGTGCC
CATCCTGGTCGAGCTGGACGGCGACGTAAACGGCCACAAGTTCAGCGTGTCCGGCGAGGGCGAGGGCGAT
GCCACCTACGGCAAGCTGACCCTGAAGTTCATCTGCACCACCGGCAAGCTGCCCGTGCCCTGGCCCACCC
TCGTGACCACCCTGACCTGGGGCGTGCAGTGCTTCAGCCGCTACCCCGACCACATGAAGCAGCACGACTT
CTTCAAGTCCGCCATGCCCGAAGGCTACGTCCAGGAGCGCACCATCTTCTTCAAGGACGACGGCAACTAC
AAGACCCGCGCCGAGGTGAAGTTCGAGGGCGACACCCTGGTGAACCGCATCGAGCTGAAGGGCATCGACT
TCAAGGAGGACGGCAACATCCTGGGGCACAAGCTGGAGTACAACTACATCAGCCACAACGTCTATATCAC
CGCCGACAAGCAGAAGAACGGCATCAAGGCCAACTTCAAGATCCGCCACAACATCGAGGACGGCAGCGTG
CAGCTCGCCGACCACTACCAGCAGAACACCCCCATCGGCGACGGCCCCGTGCTGCTGCCCGACAACCACT
ACCTGAGCACCCAGTCCGCCCTGAGCAAAGACCCCAACGAGAAGCGCGATCACATGGTCCTGCTGGAGTT
CGTGACCGCCGCCGGGATCACTCTCGGCATGGACGAGCTGTACAAGTCGAATTCCGGCCCCCCCTGCCCC
GCCGCCGCCCATATGATGCCCGTCTTCCACACGCGCACCATCGAGAGCATCTTGGAGCCCGTGGCTCAGC
AGATCTCCCACCTGGTCATCATGCACGAGGAGGGGGAGGTAGACGGCAAGGCCATCCCGGACCTCACCGC
CCCCGTGTCGGCCGTGCAGGCCGCTGTCAGCAACCTGGTGCGGGTTGGAAAAGAAACTGTGCAGACAACA
GAAGACCAGATCTTGAAAAGGGATATGCCACCAGCATTCATCAAAGTAGAGAATGCCTGCACCAAGCTCG
TTCGAGCAGCCCAGATGCTGCAAGCAGATCCTTATTCAGTACCAGCTCGTGACTACCTAATTGATGGATC
AAGAGGCATCCTTTCTGGAACATCAGACTTACTTCTGACATTTGATGAAGCGGAGGTCCGTAAAATCATC
CGTGTCTGCAAAGGAATATTGGAATATCTGACTGTGGCAGAAGTAGTAGAGACTATGGAGGATTTGGTGA
CATATACAAAGAATCTAGGGCCAGGAATGACAAAGATGGCGAAAATGATCGATGAGAGACAACAGGAATT
AACTCATCAGGAACATAGGGTTATGCTGGTGAACTCCATGAATACTGTGAAGGAGCTATTGCCTGTACTT
ATTTCAGCTATGAAGATCTTTGTAACCACAAAAAACACTAAAAGCCAGGGAATAGAAGAGGCCTTGAAAA
ATCGCAATTTCACAGTAGAGAAAATGAGTGCTGAGATAAATGAAATAATCCGTGTATTACAACTCACTTC
CTGGGATGAAGATGCCTGGGCCAGCAAGGACACTGAAGCCATGAAAAGAGCTTTAGCCCTAATAGATTCA
AAGATGAACCAGGCAAAAGGCTGGCTGAGAGATCCAAACGCACCTCCAGGGGATGCTGGTGAGCAAGCAA
TAAGGCAGATCCTTGATGAAGCTGGAAAAGCAGGAGAATTGTGTGCAGGCAAAGAACGCAGGGAGATTCT
GGGAACATGCAAAACTTTGGGCCAAATGACTGATCAACTTGCTGATCTCCGAGCTAGAGGACAGGGTGCT
ACACCGATGGCAATGCAGAAGGCACAGCAGGTGTCACAAGGCCTGGATTTGCTCACTGCAAAAGTGGAGA
ATGCAGCCCGGAAATTGGAGGCCATGACAAACTCTAAGCAGGCTATTGCAAAGAAGATTGATGCTGCTCA
GAACTGGCTTGCGGATCCCAACGGCGGAAGTGAAGGAGAAGAACACATTCGAGGAATTATGTCTGAAGCA
AGGAAAGTTGCATGAGGTACCGCGGGCCCGGGATCCACCGGATCTAGATAACTGATCATAATCAGCCATA
CCACATTTGTAGAGGTTTTACTTGCTTTAAAAAACCTCCCACACCTCCCCCTGAACCTGAAACATAAAAT
GAATGCAATTGTTGTTGTTAACTTGTTTATTGCAGCTTATAATGGTTACAAATAAAGCAATAGCATCACA
AATTTCACAAATAAAGCATTTTTTTCACTGCATTCTAGTTGTGGTTTGTCCAAACTCATCAATGTATCTT
AAGGCGTAAATTGTAAGCGTTAATATTTTGTTAAAATTCGCGTTAAATTTTTGTTAAATCAGCTCATTTT
TTAACCAATAGGCCGAAATCGGCAAAATCCCTTATAAATCAAAAGAATAGACCGAGATAGGGT
[37 nt withheld, positions 3774-3810]
AAAGAACGTGGACTCCAACGTCAAAGG
[49 nt withheld, positions 3838-3886]
T
[91 nt withheld, positions 3888-3978]
G
[124 nt withheld, positions 3980-4103]
CAGGTGGCACTTTTCGGGGAAATGTGCGCGGAACCCCTATTTGTTTATTTTTCTAAATACATTCAAATAT
GTATCCGCTCATGAGACAATAACCCTGATAAATGCTTCAATAATATTGAAAAAGGAAGAGTCCTGAGGCG
GAAAGAACCAGCTGTGGAATGTGTGTCAGTTAGGGTGTGGAAAGTCCCCAGGCTCCCCAGCAGGCAGAAG
TATGCAAAGCATGCATCTCAATTAGTCAGCAACCAGGTGTGGAAAGTCCCCAGGCTCCCCAGCAGGCAGA
AGTATGCAAAGCATGCATCTCAATTAGTCAGCAACCATAGTCCCGCCCCTAACTCCGCCCATCCCGCCCC
TAACTCCGCCCAGTTCCGCCCATTCTCCGCCCCATGGCTGACTAATTTTTTTTATTTATGCAGAGGCCGA
GGCCGCCTCGGCCTCTGAGCTATTCCAGAAGTAGTGAGGAGGCTTTTTTGGAGGCCTAGGCTTTTGCAAA
GATCGATCAAGAGACAGGATGAGGATCGTTTCGCATGATTGAACAAGATGGATTGCACGCAGGTTCTCCG
GCCGCTTGGGTGGAGAGGCTATTCGGCTATGACTGGGCACAACAGACAATCGGCTGCTCTGATGCCGCCG
TGTTCCGGCTGTCAGCGCAGGGGCGCCCGGTTCTTTTTGTCAAGACCGACCTGTCCGGTGCCCTGAATGA
ACTGCAAGACGAGGCAGCGCGGCTATCGTGGCTGGCCACGACGGGCGTTCCTTGCGCAGCTGTGCTCGAC
GTTGTCACTGAAGCGGGAAGGGACTGGCTGCTATTGGGCGAAGTGCCGGGGCAGGATCTCCTGTCATCTC
ACCTTGCTCCTGCCGAGAAAGTATCCATCATGGCTGATGCAATGCGGCGGCTGCATACGCTTGATCCGGC
TACCTGCCCATTCGACCACCAAGCGAAACATCGCATCGAGCGAGCACGTACTCGGATGGAAGCCGGTCTT
GTCGATCAGGATGATCTGGACGAAGAGCATCAGGGGCTCGCGCCAGCCGAACTGTTCGCCAGGCTCAAGG
CGAGCATGCCCGACGGCGAGGATCTCGTCGTGACCCATGGCGATGCCTGCTTGCCGAATATCATGGTGGA
AAATGGCCGCTTTTCTGGATTCATCGACTGTGGCCGGCTGGGTGTGGCGGACCGCTATCAGGACATAGCG
TTGGCTACCCGTGATATTGCTGAAGAGCTTGGCGGCGAATGGGCTGACCGCTTCCTCGTGCTTTACGGTA
TCGCCGCTCCCGATTCGCAGCGCATCGCCTTCTATCGCCTTCTTGACGAGTTCTTCTGAGCGGGACTCTG
GGGTTCGAAATGACCGACCAAGCGACGCCCAACCTGCCATCACGAGATTTCGATTCCACCGCCGCCTTCT
ATGAAAGGTTGGGCTTCGGAATCGTTTTCCGGGACGCCGGCTGGATGATCCTCCAGCGCGGGGATCTCAT
GCTGGAGTTCTTCGCCCACCCTAGGGGGAGGCTAACTGAAACACGGAAGGAGACAATACCGGAAGGAACC
CGCGCTATGACGGCAATAAAAAGACAGAATAAAACGCACGGTGTTGGGTCGTTTGTTCATAAACGCGGGG
TTCGGTCCCAGGGCTGGCACTCTGTCGATACCCCACCGAGACCCCATTGGGGCCAATACGCCCGCGTTTC
TTCCTTTTCCCCACCCCACCCCCCAAGTTCGGGTGAAGGCCCAGGGCTCGCAGCCAACGTCGGGGCGGCA
GGCCCTGCCATAGCCTCAGGTTACTCATATATACTTTAGATTGATTTAAAACTTCATTTTTAATTTAAAA
GGATCTAGGTGAAGATCCTTTTTGATAATCTCATGACCAAAATCCCTTAACGTGAGTTTTCGTTCCACTG
AGCGTCAGACCCCGTAGAAAAGATCAAAGGATCTTCTTGAGATCCTTTTTTTCTGCGCGTAATCTGCTGC
TTGCAAACAAAAAAACCACCGCTACCAGCGGTGGTTTGTTTGCCGGATCAAGAGCTACCAACTCTTTTTC
CGAAGGTAACTGGCTTCAGCAGAGCGCAGATACCAAATACTGTCCTTCTAGTGTAGCCGTAGTTAGGCCA
CCACTTCAAGAACTCTGTAGCACCGCCTACATACCTCGCTCTGCTAATCCTGTTACCAGTGGCTGCTGCC
AGTGGCGATAAGTCGTGTCTTACCGGGTTGGACTCAAGACGATAGTTACCGGATAAGGCGCAGCGGTCGG
GCTGAACGGGGGGTTCGTGCACACAGCCCAGCTTGGAGCGAACGACCTACACCGAACTGAGATACCTACA
GCGTGAGCTATGAGAAAGCGCCACGCTTCCCGAAGGGAGAAAGGCGGACAGGTATCCGGTAAGCGGCAGG
GTCGGAACAGGAGAGCGCACGAGGGAGCTTCCAGGGGGAAACGCCTGGTATCTTTATAGTCCTGTCGGGT
TTCGCCACCTCTGACTTGAGCGTCGATTTTTGTGATGCTCGTCAGGGGGGCGGAGCCTATGGAAAAACGC
CAGCAACGCGGCCTTTTTACGGTTCCTGGCCTTTTGCTGGCCTTTTGCTCACATGTTCTTTCCTGCGTTA
TCCCCTGATTCTGTGGATAACCGTATTACCGCCATGCAT
Features (pLannotate 1.2.2; 17 found; start..end, strand, type, name):
     61..364     +  enhancer       CMV enhancer: human cytomegalovirus immediate early enhancer
    365..568     +  promoter       CMV promoter: human cytomegalovirus (CMV) immediate early promoter
    613..1329    +  CDS            mCitrine: mCitrine is a basic (constitutively fluorescent) yellow fluorescent protein published in 2001, derived from Aequorea victoria.
   1330..1360    +  misc_feature   MCS (fragment): multiple cloning site
   1360..2076    +  CDS            ECFP: ECFP is a basic (constitutively fluorescent) cyan fluorescent protein published in 1996, derived from Aequorea victoria. It has low acid sensitivity.
   2116..3372    +  CDS            Vcl (fragment): VINC_MOUSE - Experimental evidence at protein level: Swiss-Prot protein existence level 1. Actin filament (F-actin)-binding protein involved in cell- matrix adhesion and cell-cell adhesion. Regulates cell-surface E- cadherin expression and potentiates mechanosensing by the E-cadherin complex. May also play important roles in cell morphology and locomotion (By similarity). From Mus musculus (Mouse).
   3376..3401    +  misc_feature   MCS (fragment): multiple cloning site
   3413..3497    +  CDS            large T antigen (fragment): large T antigen from SV40 (simian virus 40)
   3520..3641    +  polyA_signal   SV40 poly(A) signal: SV40 polyadenylation signal
   3675..4103    -  rep_origin     f1 ori (sequence partly withheld): f1 bacteriophage origin of replication; arrow indicates direction of (+) strand synthesis
   4130..4234    +  promoter       AmpR promoter: bla
   4236..4593    +  promoter       SV40 promoter: SV40 enhancer and early promoter
   4628..5422    +  CDS            NeoR/KanR: aminoglycoside phosphotransferase from Tn5; aph(3')-II (or nptII); confers resistance to neomycin, kanamycin, and G418 (Geneticin®)
   5443..5595    +  CDS            ble (fragment): BLE_KLEPN - Experimental evidence at protein level: Swiss-Prot protein existence level 1. Binding protein with a strong affinity to the bleomycin family of antibiotics. Binds to CL990; an antimitotic-antibiotic compound. From Klebsiella pneumoniae.
   5654..5701    +  polyA_signal   HSV TK poly(A) signal: herpes simplex virus thymidine kinase polyadenylation signal (Cole and Stacy, 1985)
   5792..5808    -  polyA_signal   bGH poly(A) signal (fragment): bovine growth hormone polyadenylation signal
   6030..6618    +  rep_origin     ori: high-copy-number ColE1/pMB1/pBR322/pUC origin of replication
