[The description below was written by a language model from this plasmid's Addgene catalogue record and pLannotate feature annotations shown in this document.]
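Description:
pmCIT-CFPGgVcl 1-419 control 2 FRET is a mammalian expression plasmid built on pmCitrine-C1, a backbone the record describes as probably derived from pEYFP-C1. It replicates in E. coli from a high-copy ColE1/pUC-type origin and also carries an f1 phage origin. A single NeoR/KanR (Tn5 aminoglycoside phosphotransferase) gene provides both selections. It is preceded by a bacterial bla-type promoter for kanamycin resistance and by the SV40 enhancer/early promoter for G418 selection in mammalian cells, and it ends in an HSV TK polyadenylation signal. The short ble, bGH poly(A) and large T antigen fragments in the annotation appear to be backbone remnants or partial matches rather than functional parts. The catalogue's 4.7 kb figure fits the empty backbone, since the deposited full sequence is 6,732 nt.

The payload is one open reading frame driven by the CMV immediate-early enhancer and promoter and terminated by the SV40 poly(A) signal. It encodes mCitrine at the N-terminus, followed across a short remnant of the multiple cloning site by ECFP and then residues 1–419 of chicken (G. gallus) vinculin. The insert was cloned between HindIII and KpnI sites. The automated annotation labels the vinculin segment by its closest mouse Swiss-Prot match, but the catalogue gives the species as chicken. Because the cyan donor and yellow acceptor sit directly next to each other, ahead of a truncated vinculin fragment, the construct presumably serves as a reference for energy transfer between closely linked fluorophores, although the record does not spell out its exact control role. The depositor describes it as a control for a second-generation vinculin FRET probe, in which Citrine replaced YFP because it proved more stable in vivo. The associated work concerned vinculin activation by actin filaments and talin.
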