Addgene plasmid #46283: pmCIT-CFPGgVcl 1-419 control 2 FRET
Depositing lab: Susan Craig. Depositing organization: Johns Hopkins University and School of Medicine. Publication: Coincidence of actin filaments and talin is required to activate vinculin. Chen H, Choudhury DM, Craig SW. J Biol Chem. 2006 Dec 29;281(52):40389-98. Epub 2006 Oct 29. 10.1074/jbc.M607324200 PubMed 17074767.
Backbone
  Vector backbone: pmCitrine-C1
  Backbone manufacturer: Craig lab
  Total vector size (bp): 4700
  Modifications to backbone: likely modified from pEYFP-C1
  Vector type: Mammalian Expression
  Selectable markers: Neomycin (select with G418)
Growth in bacteria
  Bacterial resistance: Kanamycin, 50 μg/mL
  Growth temperature: 37°C
  Growth strain: DH5alpha
  Copy number: Unknown
Gene/Insert
  Gene/Insert name: ECFP + Vcl 1-419 (alt names: Vinculin; Vcl)
  Species: G. gallus (chicken)
  Mutation: aa 1-419
  Entrez Gene: VCL (a.k.a. VINC1)
  Promoter: CMV
  Tag / fusion protein: mCitrine (N terminal on backbone)
  Cloning method: Restriction Enzyme; 5′ cloning site HindIII (not destroyed); 3′ cloning site KpnI (not destroyed)
  Sequencing primers: 5′ CMV-F; 3′ SV40pA-R
Terms and licenses: Academic/Nonprofit Terms; Industry Terms: Not Available to Industry
Depositor comments: Citrine proved to be a more stable FP in vivo than YFP; CIT was used to make a second generation vinculin FRET probe (first generation control is Addgene plasmid 46277).
How to cite: pmCIT-CFPGgVcl 1-419 control 2 FRET was a gift from Susan Craig (Addgene plasmid # 46283 ; http://n2t.net/addgene:46283 ; RRID:Addgene_46283)
