>Addgene plasmid #46283 | pmCIT-CFPGgVcl 1-419 control 2 FRET | addgene partial sequence | sequence record 66932 | CMV-F 5'-CGCAAATGGGCGGTAGGCGTG-3'
AGCAGAGCTGGTTTAGTGAACCGTCAGATCCGCTAGCGCTACCGGTCGCCACCATGGTGAGCAAGGGCGA
GGAGCTGTTCACCGGGGTGGTGCCCATCCTGGTCGAGCTGGACGGCGACGTAAACGGCCACAAGTTCAGC
GTGTCCGGCGAGGGCGAGGGCGATGCCACCTACGGCAAGCTGACCCTGAAGTTCATCTGCACCACCGGCA
AGCTGCCCGTGCCCTGGCCCACCCTCGTGACCACCTTCGGCTACGGCCTGATGTGCTTCGCCCGCTACCC
CGACCACATGAAGCAGCACGACTTCTTCAAGTCCGCCATGCCCGAAGGCTACGTCCAGGAGCGCACCATC
TTCTTCAAGGACGACGGCAACTACAAGACCCGCGCCGAGGTGAAGTTCGAGGGCGACACCCTGGTGAACC
GCATCGAGCTGAAGGGCATCGACTTCAAGGAGGACGGCAACATCCTGGGGCACAAGCTGGAGTACAACTA
CAACAGCCACAACGTCTATATCATGGCCGACAAGCAGAAGAACGGCATCAAGGTGAACTTCAAGATCCGC
CACAACATCGAGGACGGCAGCGTGCAGCTCGCCGACCACTACCAGCAGAACACCCCCATCGGCGACGGCC
CCGTGCTGCTGCCCGACAACCACTACCTGAGCTACCAGTCCAAACTGAGCAAAGACCCCAACGAGAAGCG
CGATCACATGGTCCTGCTGGAGTTCGTGACCGCCGCCGGGATCACTCTCGGCATGGACGAGCTGTACAAG
TCCGGACTCAGATCTCGAGCTCAAGCTTCGATGGTGAGCAAGGGCGAGGAGCTGTTCACCGGGGTGGTGC
CCATCCTGGTCGAGCTGGACGGCGACGTAAACGGCCACAA
