>Addgene plasmid #46283 | pmCIT-CFPGgVcl 1-419 control 2 FRET | addgene partial sequence | sequence record 66933 | SV40pA-R 5'-GAAATTTGTGATGCTATTGC-3'
CAAGTTAACAACAACAATTGCATTCATTTTATGTTTCAGGTTCAGGGGGAGGTGTGGGAGGTTTTTTAAA
GCAAGTAAAACCTCTACAAATGTGGTATGGCTGATTATGATCAGTTATCTAGATCCGGTGGATCCCGGGC
CCGCGGTACCTCATGCAACTTTCCTTGCTTCAGACATAATTCCTCGAATGTGTTCTTCTCCTTCACTTCC
GCCGTTGGGATCCGCAAGCCAGTTCTGAGCAGCATCAATCTTCTTTGCAATAGCCTGCTTAGAGTTTGTC
ATGGCCTCCAATTTCCGGGCTGCATTCTCCACTTTTGCAGTGAGCAAATCCAGGCCTTGTGACACCTGCT
GTGCCTTCTGCATTGCCATCGGTGTAGCACCCTGTCCTCTAGCTCGGAGATCAGCAAGTTGATCAGTCAT
TTGGCCCAAAGTTTTGCATGTTCCCAGAATCTCCCTGCGTTCTTTGCCTGCACACAATTCTCCTGCTTTT
CCAGCTTCATCAAGGATCTGCCTTATTGCTTGCTCACCAGCATCCCCTGGAGGTGCGTTTGGATCTCTCA
GCCAGCCTTTTGCCTGGTTCATCTTTGAATCTATTAGGGCTAAAGCTCTTTTCATGGCTTCAGTGTCCTT
GCTGGCCCAGGCATCTTCATCCCAGGAAGTGAGTTGTAATACACGGATTATTTCATTTATCTCAGCACTC
ATTTTCTCTACTGTGAAATTGCGATTTTTCAAGGCCTCTTCTATTCCCTGGCTTTTAGTGTTTTTTGTGG
TTACAAAGATCTTCATAGCTGAAATAAGTACAGGCAATAGCTCCTTCACAGTATTCATGGAGTTCACCAG
CATAACCCTATGTTCCTGATGAGTTAATTCCTGTTGTCTCTCATCGATCATTTTCGCCATCTTTGTCATT
CCTGGCCCTAGATTCTTTGTATATGTCACCAAATCCTCCATAGTCTCTACTACTTCTGCCACA
