>Addgene plasmid #46283 | pmCIT-CFPGgVcl 1-419 control 2 FRET | addgene partial sequence | sequence record 66934 | ggVcl-R1 5'-CTGCCACAGTCAGATATTCCA-3'
GATTTTACGGACCTCCGCTTCATCAAATGTCAGAAGTAAGTCTGATGTTCCAGAAAGGATGCCTCTTGAT
CCATCAATTAGGTAGTCACGAGCTGGTACTGAATAAGGATCTGCTTGCAGCATCTGGGCTGCTCGAACGA
GCTTGGTGCAGGCATTCTCTACTTTGATGAATGCTGGTGGCATATCCCTTTTCAAGATCTGGTCTTCTGT
TGTCTGCACAGTTTCTTTTCCAACCCGCACCAGGTTGCTGACAGCGGCCTGCACGGCCGACACGGGGGCG
GTGAGGTCCGGGATGGCCTTGCCGTCTACCTCCCCCTCCTCGTGCATGATGACCAGGTGGGAGATCTGCT
GAGCCACGGGCTCCAAGATGCTCTCGATGGTGCGCGTGTGGAAGACGGGCATCATATGGGCGGCGGCGGG
GCAGGGGGGGCCGGAATTCGACTTGTACAGCTCGTCCATGCCGAGAGTGATCCCGGCGGCGGTCACGAAC
TCCAGCAGGACCATGTGATCGCGCTTCTCGTTGGGGTCTTTGCTCAGGGCGGACTGGGTGCTCAGGTAGT
GGTTGTCGGGCAGCAGCACGGGGCCGTCGCCGATGGGGGTGTTCTGCTGGTAGTGGTCGGCGAGCTGCAC
GCTGCCGTCCTCGATGTTGTGGCGGATCTTGAAGTTGGCCTTGATGCCGTTCTTCTGCTTGTCGGCGGTG
ATATAGACGTTGTGGCTGATGTAGTTGTACTCCAGCTTGTGCCCCAGGATGTTGCCGTCCTCCTTGAAGT
CGATGCCCTTCAGCTCGATGCGGTTCACCAGGGTGTCGCCCTCGAACTTCACCTCGGCGCGGGTCTTGTA
GTTGCCGTCGTCCTTGAAGAAGATGT
